Addgene plasmid #125947: 51_pAAV-ProC12-CatCh-GFP-WPRE
Purpose: Targeting expression to neuronal and glial cell types in mice, non-human primates, and human retina
Depositing lab: Botond Roska. Depositing organization: Friedrich Miescher Institute for Biomedical Research. Publication: Targeting neuronal and glial cell types with synthetic promoter AAVs in mice, non-human primates and humans. Juttner J, Szabo A, Gross-Scherf B, Morikawa RK, Rompani SB, Hantz P, Szikra T, Esposti F, Cowan CS, Bharioke A, Patino-Alvarez CP, Keles O, Kusnyerik A, Azoulay T, Hartl D, Krebs AR, Schubeler D, Hajdu RI, Lukats A, Nemeth J, Nagy ZZ, Wu KC, Wu RH, Xiang L, Fang XL, Jin ZB, Goldblum D, Hasler PW, Scholl HPN, Krol J, Roska B. Nat Neurosci. 2019 Jul 8. pii: 10.1038/s41593-019-0431-2. doi: 10.1038/s41593-019-0431-2. PubMed 31285614.
Backbone
  Vector backbone: pAAV
  Vector type: AAV
Growth in bacteria
  Bacterial resistance: Ampicillin, 100 μg/mL
  Growth temperature: 37°C
  Growth strain: NEB Stable
  Copy number: High Copy
Gene/Insert
  Gene/Insert name: CatCh-GFP (alt name: ChR2(L132C)-EGFP)
  Species: Synthetic
  Promoter: ProC12
  Cloning method: Restriction Enzyme; 5′ cloning site Unknown (unknown if destroyed); 3′ cloning site Unknown (unknown if destroyed)
Terms and licenses: Academic/Nonprofit Terms; Industry Terms: Not Available to Industry
Depositor comments: Please visit https://www.biorxiv.org/content/early/2018/10/04/434720.full.pdf for BioRxiv preprint
How to cite: 51_pAAV-ProC12-CatCh-GFP-WPRE was a gift from Botond Roska (Addgene plasmid # 125947 ; http://n2t.net/addgene:125947 ; RRID:Addgene_125947)
