[The description below was written by a language model from this plasmid's Addgene catalogue record, the feature table of its GenBank file and pLannotate feature annotations shown in this document.]
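Description:
51_pAAV-ProC12-CatCh-GFP-WPRE is a 7,421 bp AAV transfer plasmid built on a pAAV backbone, used to package a cell-type-targeted optogenetic cassette into recombinant adeno-associated virus. It is propagated in E. coli through a high-copy ColE1/pUC-type origin and selected with ampicillin via the bla gene. An f1/M13 phage origin is also present in the backbone. AAV2 inverted terminal repeats flank the expression cassette and provide the cis signals for replication and encapsidation of the vector genome. These repeats are prone to recombination, which fits the listed recombination-deficient growth strain.

The payload is CatCh-GFP, the L132C variant of the Chlamydomonas reinhardtii channelrhodopsin-2 N-terminal fragment, a blue light-gated cation channel. It is preceded by a Kozak consensus and joined to EGFP so that expressing cells can be both photostimulated and seen by fluorescence. Expression is driven by ProC12, one of a series of synthetic promoters designed to restrict AAV expression to particular neuronal or glial cell types. The ProC12 sequence is not itself annotated and presumably occupies the roughly 1.5 kb unannotated stretch between the upstream ITR and the coding sequence. Both feature tables detect an SV40 early promoter/origin segment directly upstream of the Kozak site, but the record does not explain its role relative to ProC12. Downstream, a WPRE enhances transcript stability and expression, and a human growth hormone polyadenylation signal terminates the transcript. The two annotations describe the same sequence with coordinates offset by about 130 bp.

The stated purpose is targeting expression to neuronal and glial cell types in the retina of mice, non-human primates and humans. The record does not specify which cell population ProC12 labels.
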