LOCUS       Exported 7421 bp ds-DNA circular SYN 12-MAY-2021
DEFINITION  Targeting expression to neuronal and glial cell types in mice,
            non-human primates, and human retina.
ACCESSION   .
VERSION     .
KEYWORDS    51_pAAV-ProC12-CatCh-GFP-WPRE
SOURCE      synthetic DNA construct
  ORGANISM  synthetic DNA construct
REFERENCE   1 (bases 1 to 7421)
  AUTHORS   Juttner J, Szabo A, Gross-Scherf B, Morikawa RK, Rompani SB, Hantz
            P, Szikra T, Esposti F, Cowan CS, Bharioke A, Patino-Alvarez CP,
            Keles O, Kusnyerik A, Azoulay T, Hartl D, Krebs AR, Schubeler D,
            Hajdu RI, Lukats A, Nemeth J, Nagy ZZ, Wu KC, Wu RH, Xiang L, Fang
            XL, Jin ZB, Goldblum D, Hasler PW, Scholl HPN, Krol J, Roska B
  TITLE     Targeting neuronal and glial cell types with synthetic promoter AAVs
            in mice, non-human primates and humans.
  JOURNAL   Nat Neurosci. 2019 Jul 8. pii: 10.1038/s41593-019-0431-2. doi:
            10.1038/s41593-019-0431-2.
  PUBMED    31285614
REFERENCE   2 (bases 1 to 7421)
  AUTHORS   .
  TITLE     Direct Submission
  JOURNAL   Exported May 12, 2021 from SnapGene Server 1.1.58
            http://www.snapgene.com
FEATURES             Location/Qualifiers
     source          1..7421
                     /organism="synthetic DNA construct"
                     /mol_type="other DNA"
     promoter        1532..1728
                     /label=SV40 promoter
                     /note="SV40 early promoter"
     rep_origin      1579..1714
                     /label=SV40 ori
                     /note="SV40 origin of replication"
     primer_bind     1641..1660
                     /label=SV40pro-F
                     /note="SV40 promoter/origin, forward primer"
     regulatory      1735..1744
                     /regulatory_class="other"
                     /note="vertebrate consensus sequence for strong initiation
                     of translation (Kozak, 1987)"
     CDS             1741..2664
                     /codon_start=1
                     /product="N-terminal fragment of channelrhodopsin-2 from
                     the alga Chlamydomonas reinhardtii (Nagel et al., 2003)"
                     /label=ChR2
                     /note="blue light-activated cation channel"
                     /translation="MDYGGALSAVGRELLFVTNPVVVNGSVLVPEDQCYCAGWIESRGT
                     NGAQTASNVLQWLAAGFSILLLMFYAYQTWKSTCGWEEIYVCAIEMVKVILEFFFEFKN
                     PSMLYLATGHRVQWLRYAEWLLTCPVICIHLSNLTGLSNDYSRRTMGLLVSDIGTIVWG
                     ATSAMATGYVKVIFFCLGLCYGANTFFHAAKAYIEGYHTVPKGRCRQVVTGMAWLFFVS
                     WGMFPILFILGPEGFGVLSVYGSTVGHTIIDLMSKNCWGLLGHYLRVLIHEHILIHGDI
                     RKTTKLNIGGTEIEVETLVEDEAEAGA"
     CDS             2671..3387
                     /codon_start=1
                     /product="enhanced GFP"
                     /label=EGFP
                     /translation="MVSKGEELFTGVVPILVELDGDVNGHKFSVSGEGEGDATYGKLTL
                     KFICTTGKLPVPWPTLVTTLTYGVQCFSRYPDHMKQHDFFKSAMPEGYVQERTIFFKDD
                     GNYKTRAEVKFEGDTLVNRIELKGIDFKEDGNILGHKLEYNYNSHNVYIMADKQKNGIK
                     VNFKIRHNIEDGSVQLADHYQQNTPIGDGPVLLPDNHYLSTQSALSKDPNEKRDHMVLL
                     EFVTAAGITLGMDELYK"
     primer_bind     complement(2716..2737)
                     /label=EGFP-N
                     /note="EGFP, reverse primer"
     primer_bind     complement(2977..2996)
                     /label=EXFP-R
                     /note="For distinguishing EGFP variants, reverse primer"
     primer_bind     3324..3345
                     /label=EGFP-C
                     /note="EGFP, forward primer"
     misc_feature    3418..4006
                     /label=WPRE
                     /note="woodchuck hepatitis virus posttranscriptional
                     regulatory element"
     primer_bind     complement(3471..3491)
                     /label=WPRE-R
                     /note="WPRE, reverse primer"
     CDS             complement(3889..3900)
                     /codon_start=1
                     /product="Factor Xa recognition and cleavage site"
                     /label=Factor Xa site
                     /translation="IEGR"
     polyA_signal    4038..4514
                     /label=hGH poly(A) signal
                     /note="human growth hormone polyadenylation signal"
     primer_bind     complement(4237..4256)
                     /label=hGH-PA-R
                     /note="Human growth hormone terminator, reverse primer"
     repeat_region   4554..4694
                     /label=AAV2 ITR
                     /note="inverted terminal repeat of adeno-associated virus
                     serotype 2"
     repeat_region   4554..4683
                     /label=AAV2 ITR
     rep_origin      4769..5224
                     /direction=RIGHT
                     /label=f1 ori
                     /note="f1 bacteriophage origin of replication; arrow
                     indicates direction of (+) strand synthesis"
     primer_bind     complement(4856..4875)
                     /label=F1ori-R
                     /note="F1 origin, reverse primer"
     primer_bind     5066..5087
                     /label=F1ori-F
                     /note="F1 origin, forward primer"
     primer_bind     complement(5241..5260)
                     /label=pRS-marker
                     /note="pRS vectors, use to sequence yeast selectable
                     marker"
     primer_bind     5360..5382
                     /label=pGEX 3'
                     /note="pGEX vectors, reverse primer"
     primer_bind     complement(5420..5438)
                     /label=pBRforEco
                     /note="pBR322 vectors, upsteam of EcoRI site, forward
                     primer"
     promoter        5506..5610
                     /gene="bla"
                     /label=AmpR promoter
     CDS             5611..6471
                     /codon_start=1
                     /gene="bla"
                     /product="beta-lactamase"
                     /label=AmpR
                     /note="confers resistance to ampicillin, carbenicillin, and
                     related antibiotics"
                     /translation="MSIQHFRVALIPFFAAFCLPVFAHPETLVKVKDAEDQLGARVGYI
                     ELDLNSGKILESFRPEERFPMMSTFKVLLCGAVLSRIDAGQEQLGRRIHYSQNDLVEYS
                     PVTEKHLTDGMTVRELCSAAITMSDNTAANLLLTTIGGPKELTAFLHNMGDHVTRLDRW
                     EPELNEAIPNDERDTTMPVAMATTLRKLLTGELLTLASRQQLIDWMEADKVAGPLLRSA
                     LPAGWFIADKSGAGERGSRGIIAALGPDGKPSRIVVIYTTGSQATMDERNRQIAEIGAS
                     LIKHW"
     primer_bind     complement(5829..5848)
                     /label=Amp-R
                     /note="Ampicillin resistance gene, reverse primer"
     rep_origin      6642..7230
                     /direction=RIGHT
                     /label=ori
                     /note="high-copy-number ColE1/pMB1/pBR322/pUC origin of
                     replication"
     primer_bind     7131..7150
                     /label=pBR322ori-F
                     /note="pBR322 origin, forward primer"
     repeat_region   7292..7421
                     /label=AAV2 ITR (alternate)
                     /note="Functional equivalent of wild-type AAV2 ITR"
ORIGIN
        1 gcggccgcac gcgttcaagc ctcctaccgc ctttgttatg caaacatatc aaacgccctc
       61 ctttgttatg caaaagggct ggaacggggc ctttgttatg caaatcgccc tccccgatcc
      121 ctttgttatg caaatttgac gaattcccac ctttgttatg caaacaaatc tcctaccctc
      181 ctttgttatg caaagtgaga ggggctgcac ctttgttatg caaaatgcgg cccctgagac
      241 ctttgttatg caaaaaccat gtacgcttgc ctttgttatg caaaccgcct gttgcttggc
      301 ctttgttatg caaagccacg cgattggcgc ctttgttatg caaagctcgg ttatgtacac
      361 ctttgttatg caaagctact ttaaacttgc ctttgttatg caaatcacga cctgaccgtc
      421 ctttgttatg caaaaacggt tgaaatagtc ctttgttatg caaaatgata ttgaatagtc
      481 ctttgttatg caaaaattta gatgccgacc ctttgttatg caaaggaatg ggcgtgctgc
      541 ctttgttatg caaattttcg ctgcgacagc ctttgttatg caaacatgct cgccactcac
      601 ctttgttatg caaaggtcta acaatgaccc ctttgttatg caaactacgt ggaatagatc
      661 ctttgttatg caaaccccga gtttttgaac ctttgttatg caaaatcagt aacttcattc
      721 ctttgttatg caaaatgtga cttaacctcc ctttgttatg caaatacacg ctagtcgcat
      781 ggacgtggat gctagctaaa acccagcagg ctcggttgtt gtagttctta cataatgact
      841 atcacctcgg caagggagtt ttaagcggca gcgggagaat tgccgcatga acacaaactt
      901 tctctgtcga tggttcgcgg aactcttcgg cgattgtccg cccctttcaa ccacctaaat
      961 agatgtgctt tttgggttga ggtgctgttc caaagaactg gcacgcatcg aagcacgtca
     1021 aaatcggctc gtagaaattc gcacgtattc cccgtgcctg gtgggtcgtc gagattctgt
     1081 gaaggagcac tgggaacgaa tgcgtgggtc accatacccg tagaatgctt gtaacgccac
     1141 tagcggcttg gtcatctttc cctaaaggct gcgtggtccc gaatgacgta acgtcgatgg
     1201 ccggttagcc caaaaatatg cccgtattta ctaaacctgt cgtgtctctc ttcctgttgt
     1261 ctctcgctag gtccatccct aagtcttatc gaaggtgcta ttttactctg ctcttggaac
     1321 acacccatct ccacgcacgt gataggtaca gcaagcgtta caggccatcg tttcgtacga
     1381 attttcgaaa agtaatcctc agaaatcgaa tattaccttt agttggaacg cgcttccaaa
     1441 gcgccgggcc ctgaagtgct atgggatggg cttctttcgc gtgtcctttt ggccgatgtc
     1501 tgactgacag attagctcga gatctgcgat ctgcatctca attagtcagc aaccatagtc
     1561 ccgcccctaa ctccgcccat cccgccccta actccgccca gttccgccca ttctccgccc
     1621 catcgctgac taattttttt tatttatgca gaggccgagg ccgcctcggc ctctgagcta
     1681 ttccagaagt agtgaggagg cttttttgga ggcctaggct tttgcaaagg atccgccacc
     1741 atggattatg gaggcgccct gagtgccgtt gggcgcgagc tgctatttgt aacgaaccca
     1801 gtagtcgtca atggctctgt acttgtgcct gaggaccagt gttactgcgc gggctggatt
     1861 gagtcgcgtg gcacaaacgg tgcccaaacg gcgtcgaacg tgctgcaatg gcttgctgct
     1921 ggcttctcca tcctactgct tatgttttac gcctaccaaa catggaagtc aacctgcggc
     1981 tgggaggaga tctatgtgtg cgctatcgag atggtcaagg tgattctcga gttcttcttc
     2041 gagtttaaga acccgtccat gctgtatcta gccacaggcc accgcgtcca gtggttgcgt
     2101 tacgccgagt ggcttctcac ctgcccggtc atttgcattc acctgtcaaa cctgacgggc
     2161 ttgtccaacg actacagcag gcgcaccatg ggtctgcttg tgtctgatat tggcacaatt
     2221 gtgtggggcg ccacttccgc catggccacc ggatacgtca aggtcatctt cttctgcctg
     2281 ggtctgtgtt atggtgctaa cacgttcttt cacgctgcca aggcctacat cgagggttac
     2341 cacaccgtgc cgaagggccg gtgtcgccag gtggtgactg gcatggcttg gctcttcttc
     2401 gtatcatggg gtatgttccc catcctgttc atcctcggcc ccgagggctt cggcgtcctg
     2461 agcgtgtacg gctccaccgt cggccacacc atcattgacc tgatgtcgaa gaactgctgg
     2521 ggtctgctcg gccactacct gcgcgtgctg atccacgagc atatcctcat ccacggcgac
     2581 attcgcaaga ccaccaaatt gaacattggt ggcactgaga ttgaggtcga gacgctggtg
     2641 gaggacgagg ccgaggctgg cgcggtaccc atggtgagca agggcgagga gctgttcacc
     2701 ggggtggtgc ccatcctggt cgagctggac ggcgacgtaa acggccacaa gttcagcgtg
     2761 tccggcgagg gcgagggcga tgccacctac ggcaagctga ccctgaagtt catctgcacc
     2821 accggcaagc tgcccgtgcc ctggcccacc ctcgtgacca ccctgaccta cggcgtgcag
     2881 tgcttcagcc gctaccccga ccacatgaag cagcacgact tcttcaagtc cgccatgccc
     2941 gaaggctacg tccaggagcg caccatcttc ttcaaggacg acggcaacta caagacccgc
     3001 gccgaggtga agttcgaggg cgacaccctg gtgaaccgca tcgagctgaa gggcatcgac
     3061 ttcaaggagg acggcaacat cctggggcac aagctggagt acaactacaa cagccacaac
     3121 gtctatatca tggccgacaa gcagaagaac ggcatcaagg tgaacttcaa gatccgccac
     3181 aacatcgagg acggcagcgt gcagctcgcc gaccactacc agcagaacac ccccatcggc
     3241 gacggccccg tgctgctgcc cgacaaccac tacctgagca cccagtccgc cctgagcaaa
     3301 gaccccaacg agaagcgcga tcacatggtc ctgctggagt tcgtgaccgc cgccgggatc
     3361 actctcggca tggacgagct gtacaagtga taagaattcg atatcaagct tatcgataat
     3421 caacctctgg attacaaaat ttgtgaaaga ttgactggta ttcttaacta tgttgctcct
     3481 tttacgctat gtggatacgc tgctttaatg cctttgtatc atgctattgc ttcccgtatg
     3541 gctttcattt tctcctcctt gtataaatcc tggttgctgt ctctttatga ggagttgtgg
     3601 cccgttgtca ggcaacgtgg cgtggtgtgc actgtgtttg ctgacgcaac ccccactggt
     3661 tggggcattg ccaccacctg tcagctcctt tccgggactt tcgctttccc cctccctatt
     3721 gccacggcgg aactcatcgc cgcctgcctt gcccgctgct ggacaggggc tcggctgttg
     3781 ggcactgaca attccgtggt gttgtcgggg aaatcatcgt cctttccttg gctgctcgcc
     3841 tatgttgcca cctggattct gcgcgggacg tccttctgct acgtcccttc ggccctcaat
     3901 ccagcggacc ttccttcccg cggcctgctg ccggctctgc ggcctcttcc gcgtcttcgc
     3961 cttcgccctc agacgagtcg gatctccctt tgggccgcct ccccgcatcg ataccgagcg
     4021 ctgctcgaga gatctacggg tggcatccct gtgacccctc cccagtgcct ctcctggccc
     4081 tggaagttgc cactccagtg cccaccagcc ttgtcctaat aaaattaagt tgcatcattt
     4141 tgtctgacta ggtgtccttc tataatatta tggggtggag gggggtggta tggagcaagg
     4201 ggcaagttgg gaagacaacc tgtagggcct gcggggtcta ttgggaacca agctggagtg
     4261 cagtggcaca atcttggctc actgcaatct ccgcctcctg ggttcaagcg attctcctgc
     4321 ctcagcctcc cgagttgttg ggattccagg catgcatgac caggctcagc taatttttgt
     4381 ttttttggta gagacggggt ttcaccatat tggccaggct ggtctccaac tcctaatctc
     4441 aggtgatcta cccaccttgg cctcccaaat tgctgggatt acaggcgtga accactgctc
     4501 ccttccctgt ccttctgatt ttgtaggtaa ccacgtgcgg accgagcggc cgcaggaacc
     4561 cctagtgatg gagttggcca ctccctctct gcgcgctcgc tcgctcactg aggccgggcg
     4621 accaaaggtc gcccgacgcc cgggctttgc ccgggcggcc tcagtgagcg agcgagcgcg
     4681 cagctgcctg caggggcgcc tgatgcggta ttttctcctt acgcatctgt gcggtatttc
     4741 acaccgcata nnnnnnnnnn nnnnnnnnnn nnnnnnnnnn nnnnnnnnnn nnnnnnnnnn
     4801 nnnnnnnnnn nnnnnnnnnn nnnnnnnnnn nnnnnnnnnn nnnnntnnnn nnnnnnnnnn
     4861 nnnnnnnnnn nnnnnnnnnn nnnnnnnnnn nncnnnnnnn nnnnnnnnnn nnnnnnnnnn
     4921 nnnnnnnnnn nnnnnnnnnn nnnnnnnnnn nnnnnnnnnn nnnnnnnnnn nnnnnnnnnn
     4981 nnnnnnnnnn nnnnnnnnnn nnnnnnnnnn nnnnnnnnnn nnnnnnnnnn nnnncctttg
     5041 acgttggagt ccacgttctt taatagtgga ctcttgttcc aaactggaac aacactcaac
     5101 tctatctcgg gctattcttt tgatttataa gggattttgc cgatttcggt ctattggtta
     5161 aaaaatgagc tgatttaaca aaaatttaac gcgaatttta acaaaatatt aacgtttaca
     5221 attttatggt gcactctcag tacaatctgc tctgatgccg catagttaag ccagccccga
     5281 cacccgccaa cacccgctga cgcgccctga cgggcttgtc tgctcccggc atccgcttac
     5341 agacaagctg tgaccgtctc cgggagctgc atgtgtcaga ggttttcacc gtcatcaccg
     5401 aaacgcgcga gacgaaaggg cctcgtgata cgcctatttt tataggttaa tgtcatgata
     5461 ataatggttt cttagacgtc aggtggcact tttcggggaa atgtgcgcgg aacccctatt
     5521 tgtttatttt tctaaataca ttcaaatatg tatccgctca tgagacaata accctgataa
     5581 atgcttcaat aatattgaaa aaggaagagt atgagtattc aacatttccg tgtcgccctt
     5641 attccctttt ttgcggcatt ttgccttcct gtttttgctc acccagaaac gctggtgaaa
     5701 gtaaaagatg ctgaagatca gttgggtgca cgagtgggtt acatcgaact ggatctcaac
     5761 agcggtaaga tccttgagag ttttcgcccc gaagaacgtt ttccaatgat gagcactttt
     5821 aaagttctgc tatgtggcgc ggtattatcc cgtattgacg ccgggcaaga gcaactcggt
     5881 cgccgcatac actattctca gaatgacttg gttgagtact caccagtcac agaaaagcat
     5941 cttacggatg gcatgacagt aagagaatta tgcagtgctg ccataaccat gagtgataac
     6001 actgcggcca acttacttct gacaacgatc ggaggaccga aggagctaac cgcttttttg
     6061 cacaacatgg gggatcatgt aactcgcctt gatcgttggg aaccggagct gaatgaagcc
     6121 ataccaaacg acgagcgtga caccacgatg cctgtagcaa tggcaacaac gttgcgcaaa
     6181 ctattaactg gcgaactact tactctagct tcccggcaac aattaataga ctggatggag
     6241 gcggataaag ttgcaggacc acttctgcgc tcggcccttc cggctggctg gtttattgct
     6301 gataaatctg gagccggtga gcgtgggtct cgcggtatca ttgcagcact ggggccagat
     6361 ggtaagccct cccgtatcgt agttatctac acgacgggga gtcaggcaac tatggatgaa
     6421 cgaaatagac agatcgctga gataggtgcc tcactgatta agcattggta actgtcagac
     6481 caagtttact catatatact ttagattgat ttaaaacttc atttttaatt taaaaggatc
     6541 taggtgaaga tcctttttga taatctcatg accaaaatcc cttaacgtga gttttcgttc
     6601 cactgagcgt cagaccccgt agaaaagatc aaaggatctt cttgagatcc tttttttctg
     6661 cgcgtaatct gctgcttgca aacaaaaaaa ccaccgctac cagcggtggt ttgtttgccg
     6721 gatcaagagc taccaactct ttttccgaag gtaactggct tcagcagagc gcagatacca
     6781 aatactgttc ttctagtgta gccgtagtta ggccaccact tcaagaactc tgtagcaccg
     6841 cctacatacc tcgctctgct aatcctgtta ccagtggctg ctgccagtgg cgataagtcg
     6901 tgtcttaccg ggttggactc aagacgatag ttaccggata aggcgcagcg gtcgggctga
     6961 acggggggtt cgtgcacaca gcccagcttg gagcgaacga cctacaccga actgagatac
     7021 ctacagcgtg agctatgaga aagcgccacg cttcccgaag ggagaaaggc ggacaggtat
     7081 ccggtaagcg gcagggtcgg aacaggagag cgcacgaggg agcttccagg gggaaacgcc
     7141 tggtatcttt atagtcctgt cgggtttcgc cacctctgac ttgagcgtcg atttttgtga
     7201 tgctcgtcag gggggcggag cctatggaaa aacgccagca acgcggcctt tttacggttc
     7261 ctggcctttt gctggccttt tgctcacatg tcctgcaggc agctgcgcgc tcgctcgctc
     7321 actgaggccg cccgggcgtc gggcgacctt tggtcgcccg gcctcagtga gcgagcgagc
     7381 gcgcagagag ggagtggcca actccatcac taggggttcc t
//
