Features (pLannotate 1.2.2; 16 found; start..end, strand, type, name):
     12..39      +  repeat_region  AAV2 ITR (fragment): inverted terminal repeat of adeno-associated virus serotype 2 inverted
     68..95      +  repeat_region  AAV2 ITR (fragment): inverted terminal repeat of adeno-associated virus serotype 2 inverted
   1662..1858    +  promoter       SV40 promoter: SV40 early promoter
   1871..2796    +  CDS            ChR2 (fragment): N-terminal fragment of channelrhodopsin-2 from the alga Chlamydomonas reinhardtii (Nagel et al., 2003) blue light-activated cation channel
   2801..3517    +  CDS            EGFP: EGFP is a basic (constitutively fluorescent) green fluorescent protein published in 1996, derived from Aequorea victoria. It is reported to be a rapidly-maturing weak dimer with moderate acid sensitivity.
   3524..3548    +  misc_feature   MCS (fragment): pBluescript multiple cloning site
   3548..4136    +  misc_feature   WPRE: woodchuck hepatitis virus posttranscriptional regulatory element
   4168..4644    +  polyA_signal   hGH poly(A) signal: human growth hormone polyadenylation signal
   4684..4824    +  repeat_region  AAV2 ITR: inverted terminal repeat of adeno-associated virus serotype 2 inverted
   4829..4880    -  misc_feature   bom (fragment): basis of mobility region from pBR322
   4899..5279    +  rep_origin     M13 ori (sequence partly withheld): M13 bacteriophage origin of replication; arrow indicates direction of (+) strand synthesis
   5355..5404    -  misc_feature   bom (fragment): basis of mobility region from pBR322
   5506..5541    -  CDS            rop (fragment): Rop protein, which maintains plasmids at low copy number; rop
   5636..5740    +  promoter       AmpR promoter: bla
   5741..6601    +  CDS            AmpR: β-lactamase; bla; confers resistance to ampicillin, carbenicillin, and related antibiotics
   6772..7360    +  rep_origin     ori: high-copy-number ColE1/pMB1/pBR322/pUC origin of replication
>Addgene plasmid #125947 | 51_pAAV-ProC12-CatCh-GFP-WPRE | depositor full sequence | sequence record 240967 | 51_pAAV-ProC12-CatCh-GFP-WPRE sequence 7421 bps
CCTGCAGGCAGCTGCGCGCTCGCTCGCTCACTGAGGCCGCCCGGGCGTCGGGCGACCTTTGGTCGCCCGG
CCTCAGTGAGCGAGCGAGCGCGCAGAGAGGGAGTGGCCAACTCCATCACTAGGGGTTCCTGCGGCCGCAC
GCGTTCAAGCCTCCTACCGCCTTTGTTATGCAAACATATCAAACGCCCTCCTTTGTTATGCAAAAGGGCT
GGAACGGGGCCTTTGTTATGCAAATCGCCCTCCCCGATCCCTTTGTTATGCAAATTTGACGAATTCCCAC
CTTTGTTATGCAAACAAATCTCCTACCCTCCTTTGTTATGCAAAGTGAGAGGGGCTGCACCTTTGTTATG
CAAAATGCGGCCCCTGAGACCTTTGTTATGCAAAAACCATGTACGCTTGCCTTTGTTATGCAAACCGCCT
GTTGCTTGGCCTTTGTTATGCAAAGCCACGCGATTGGCGCCTTTGTTATGCAAAGCTCGGTTATGTACAC
CTTTGTTATGCAAAGCTACTTTAAACTTGCCTTTGTTATGCAAATCACGACCTGACCGTCCTTTGTTATG
CAAAAACGGTTGAAATAGTCCTTTGTTATGCAAAATGATATTGAATAGTCCTTTGTTATGCAAAAATTTA
GATGCCGACCCTTTGTTATGCAAAGGAATGGGCGTGCTGCCTTTGTTATGCAAATTTTCGCTGCGACAGC
CTTTGTTATGCAAACATGCTCGCCACTCACCTTTGTTATGCAAAGGTCTAACAATGACCCCTTTGTTATG
CAAACTACGTGGAATAGATCCTTTGTTATGCAAACCCCGAGTTTTTGAACCTTTGTTATGCAAAATCAGT
AACTTCATTCCTTTGTTATGCAAAATGTGACTTAACCTCCCTTTGTTATGCAAATACACGCTAGTCGCAT
GGACGTGGATGCTAGCTAAAACCCAGCAGGCTCGGTTGTTGTAGTTCTTACATAATGACTATCACCTCGG
CAAGGGAGTTTTAAGCGGCAGCGGGAGAATTGCCGCATGAACACAAACTTTCTCTGTCGATGGTTCGCGG
AACTCTTCGGCGATTGTCCGCCCCTTTCAACCACCTAAATAGATGTGCTTTTTGGGTTGAGGTGCTGTTC
CAAAGAACTGGCACGCATCGAAGCACGTCAAAATCGGCTCGTAGAAATTCGCACGTATTCCCCGTGCCTG
GTGGGTCGTCGAGATTCTGTGAAGGAGCACTGGGAACGAATGCGTGGGTCACCATACCCGTAGAATGCTT
GTAACGCCACTAGCGGCTTGGTCATCTTTCCCTAAAGGCTGCGTGGTCCCGAATGACGTAACGTCGATGG
CCGGTTAGCCCAAAAATATGCCCGTATTTACTAAACCTGTCGTGTCTCTCTTCCTGTTGTCTCTCGCTAG
GTCCATCCCTAAGTCTTATCGAAGGTGCTATTTTACTCTGCTCTTGGAACACACCCATCTCCACGCACGT
GATAGGTACAGCAAGCGTTACAGGCCATCGTTTCGTACGAATTTTCGAAAAGTAATCCTCAGAAATCGAA
TATTACCTTTAGTTGGAACGCGCTTCCAAAGCGCCGGGCCCTGAAGTGCTATGGGATGGGCTTCTTTCGC
GTGTCCTTTTGGCCGATGTCTGACTGACAGATTAGCTCGAGATCTGCGATCTGCATCTCAATTAGTCAGC
AACCATAGTCCCGCCCCTAACTCCGCCCATCCCGCCCCTAACTCCGCCCAGTTCCGCCCATTCTCCGCCC
CATCGCTGACTAATTTTTTTTATTTATGCAGAGGCCGAGGCCGCCTCGGCCTCTGAGCTATTCCAGAAGT
AGTGAGGAGGCTTTTTTGGAGGCCTAGGCTTTTGCAAAGGATCCGCCACCATGGATTATGGAGGCGCCCT
GAGTGCCGTTGGGCGCGAGCTGCTATTTGTAACGAACCCAGTAGTCGTCAATGGCTCTGTACTTGTGCCT
GAGGACCAGTGTTACTGCGCGGGCTGGATTGAGTCGCGTGGCACAAACGGTGCCCAAACGGCGTCGAACG
TGCTGCAATGGCTTGCTGCTGGCTTCTCCATCCTACTGCTTATGTTTTACGCCTACCAAACATGGAAGTC
AACCTGCGGCTGGGAGGAGATCTATGTGTGCGCTATCGAGATGGTCAAGGTGATTCTCGAGTTCTTCTTC
GAGTTTAAGAACCCGTCCATGCTGTATCTAGCCACAGGCCACCGCGTCCAGTGGTTGCGTTACGCCGAGT
GGCTTCTCACCTGCCCGGTCATTTGCATTCACCTGTCAAACCTGACGGGCTTGTCCAACGACTACAGCAG
GCGCACCATGGGTCTGCTTGTGTCTGATATTGGCACAATTGTGTGGGGCGCCACTTCCGCCATGGCCACC
GGATACGTCAAGGTCATCTTCTTCTGCCTGGGTCTGTGTTATGGTGCTAACACGTTCTTTCACGCTGCCA
AGGCCTACATCGAGGGTTACCACACCGTGCCGAAGGGCCGGTGTCGCCAGGTGGTGACTGGCATGGCTTG
GCTCTTCTTCGTATCATGGGGTATGTTCCCCATCCTGTTCATCCTCGGCCCCGAGGGCTTCGGCGTCCTG
AGCGTGTACGGCTCCACCGTCGGCCACACCATCATTGACCTGATGTCGAAGAACTGCTGGGGTCTGCTCG
GCCACTACCTGCGCGTGCTGATCCACGAGCATATCCTCATCCACGGCGACATTCGCAAGACCACCAAATT
GAACATTGGTGGCACTGAGATTGAGGTCGAGACGCTGGTGGAGGACGAGGCCGAGGCTGGCGCGGTACCC
ATGGTGAGCAAGGGCGAGGAGCTGTTCACCGGGGTGGTGCCCATCCTGGTCGAGCTGGACGGCGACGTAA
ACGGCCACAAGTTCAGCGTGTCCGGCGAGGGCGAGGGCGATGCCACCTACGGCAAGCTGACCCTGAAGTT
CATCTGCACCACCGGCAAGCTGCCCGTGCCCTGGCCCACCCTCGTGACCACCCTGACCTACGGCGTGCAG
TGCTTCAGCCGCTACCCCGACCACATGAAGCAGCACGACTTCTTCAAGTCCGCCATGCCCGAAGGCTACG
TCCAGGAGCGCACCATCTTCTTCAAGGACGACGGCAACTACAAGACCCGCGCCGAGGTGAAGTTCGAGGG
CGACACCCTGGTGAACCGCATCGAGCTGAAGGGCATCGACTTCAAGGAGGACGGCAACATCCTGGGGCAC
AAGCTGGAGTACAACTACAACAGCCACAACGTCTATATCATGGCCGACAAGCAGAAGAACGGCATCAAGG
TGAACTTCAAGATCCGCCACAACATCGAGGACGGCAGCGTGCAGCTCGCCGACCACTACCAGCAGAACAC
CCCCATCGGCGACGGCCCCGTGCTGCTGCCCGACAACCACTACCTGAGCACCCAGTCCGCCCTGAGCAAA
GACCCCAACGAGAAGCGCGATCACATGGTCCTGCTGGAGTTCGTGACCGCCGCCGGGATCACTCTCGGCA
TGGACGAGCTGTACAAGTGATAAGAATTCGATATCAAGCTTATCGATAATCAACCTCTGGATTACAAAAT
TTGTGAAAGATTGACTGGTATTCTTAACTATGTTGCTCCTTTTACGCTATGTGGATACGCTGCTTTAATG
CCTTTGTATCATGCTATTGCTTCCCGTATGGCTTTCATTTTCTCCTCCTTGTATAAATCCTGGTTGCTGT
CTCTTTATGAGGAGTTGTGGCCCGTTGTCAGGCAACGTGGCGTGGTGTGCACTGTGTTTGCTGACGCAAC
CCCCACTGGTTGGGGCATTGCCACCACCTGTCAGCTCCTTTCCGGGACTTTCGCTTTCCCCCTCCCTATT
GCCACGGCGGAACTCATCGCCGCCTGCCTTGCCCGCTGCTGGACAGGGGCTCGGCTGTTGGGCACTGACA
ATTCCGTGGTGTTGTCGGGGAAATCATCGTCCTTTCCTTGGCTGCTCGCCTATGTTGCCACCTGGATTCT
GCGCGGGACGTCCTTCTGCTACGTCCCTTCGGCCCTCAATCCAGCGGACCTTCCTTCCCGCGGCCTGCTG
CCGGCTCTGCGGCCTCTTCCGCGTCTTCGCCTTCGCCCTCAGACGAGTCGGATCTCCCTTTGGGCCGCCT
CCCCGCATCGATACCGAGCGCTGCTCGAGAGATCTACGGGTGGCATCCCTGTGACCCCTCCCCAGTGCCT
CTCCTGGCCCTGGAAGTTGCCACTCCAGTGCCCACCAGCCTTGTCCTAATAAAATTAAGTTGCATCATTT
TGTCTGACTAGGTGTCCTTCTATAATATTATGGGGTGGAGGGGGGTGGTATGGAGCAAGGGGCAAGTTGG
GAAGACAACCTGTAGGGCCTGCGGGGTCTATTGGGAACCAAGCTGGAGTGCAGTGGCACAATCTTGGCTC
ACTGCAATCTCCGCCTCCTGGGTTCAAGCGATTCTCCTGCCTCAGCCTCCCGAGTTGTTGGGATTCCAGG
CATGCATGACCAGGCTCAGCTAATTTTTGTTTTTTTGGTAGAGACGGGGTTTCACCATATTGGCCAGGCT
GGTCTCCAACTCCTAATCTCAGGTGATCTACCCACCTTGGCCTCCCAAATTGCTGGGATTACAGGCGTGA
ACCACTGCTCCCTTCCCTGTCCTTCTGATTTTGTAGGTAACCACGTGCGGACCGAGCGGCCGCAGGAACC
CCTAGTGATGGAGTTGGCCACTCCCTCTCTGCGCGCTCGCTCGCTCACTGAGGCCGGGCGACCAAAGGTC
GCCCGACGCCCGGGCTTTGCCCGGGCGGCCTCAGTGAGCGAGCGAGCGCGCAGCTGCCTGCAGGGGCGCC
TGATGCGGTATTTTCTCCTTACGCATCTGTGCGGTATTTCACACCGCATA
[142 nt withheld, positions 4881-5022]
C
[141 nt withheld, positions 5024-5164]
CCTTTGACGTTGGAGTCCACGTTCTTTAATAGTGGACTCTTGTTCCAAACTGGAACAACACTCAACCCTA
TCTCGGGCTATTCTTTTGATTTATAAGGGATTTTGCCGATTTCGGCCTATTGGTTAAAAAATGAGCTGAT
TTAACAAAAATTTAACGCGAATTTTAACAAAATATTAACGTTTACAATTTTATGGTGCACTCTCAGTACA
ATCTGCTCTGATGCCGCATAGTTAAGCCAGCCCCGACACCCGCCAACACCCGCTGACGCGCCCTGACGGG
CTTGTCTGCTCCCGGCATCCGCTTACAGACAAGCTGTGACCGTCTCCGGGAGCTGCATGTGTCAGAGGTT
TTCACCGTCATCACCGAAACGCGCGAGACGAAAGGGCCTCGTGATACGCCTATTTTTATAGGTTAATGTC
ATGATAATAATGGTTTCTTAGACGTCAGGTGGCACTTTTCGGGGAAATGTGCGCGGAACCCCTATTTGTT
TATTTTTCTAAATACATTCAAATATGTATCCGCTCATGAGACAATAACCCTGATAAATGCTTCAATAATA
TTGAAAAAGGAAGAGTATGAGTATTCAACATTTCCGTGTCGCCCTTATTCCCTTTTTTGCGGCATTTTGC
CTTCCTGTTTTTGCTCACCCAGAAACGCTGGTGAAAGTAAAAGATGCTGAAGATCAGTTGGGTGCACGAG
TGGGTTACATCGAACTGGATCTCAACAGCGGTAAGATCCTTGAGAGTTTTCGCCCCGAAGAACGTTTTCC
AATGATGAGCACTTTTAAAGTTCTGCTATGTGGCGCGGTATTATCCCGTATTGACGCCGGGCAAGAGCAA
CTCGGTCGCCGCATACACTATTCTCAGAATGACTTGGTTGAGTACTCACCAGTCACAGAAAAGCATCTTA
CGGATGGCATGACAGTAAGAGAATTATGCAGTGCTGCCATAACCATGAGTGATAACACTGCGGCCAACTT
ACTTCTGACAACGATCGGAGGACCGAAGGAGCTAACCGCTTTTTTGCACAACATGGGGGATCATGTAACT
CGCCTTGATCGTTGGGAACCGGAGCTGAATGAAGCCATACCAAACGACGAGCGTGACACCACGATGCCTG
TAGCAATGGCAACAACGTTGCGCAAACTATTAACTGGCGAACTACTTACTCTAGCTTCCCGGCAACAATT
AATAGACTGGATGGAGGCGGATAAAGTTGCAGGACCACTTCTGCGCTCGGCCCTTCCGGCTGGCTGGTTT
ATTGCTGATAAATCTGGAGCCGGTGAGCGTGGGTCTCGCGGTATCATTGCAGCACTGGGGCCAGATGGTA
AGCCCTCCCGTATCGTAGTTATCTACACGACGGGGAGTCAGGCAACTATGGATGAACGAAATAGACAGAT
CGCTGAGATAGGTGCCTCACTGATTAAGCATTGGTAACTGTCAGACCAAGTTTACTCATATATACTTTAG
ATTGATTTAAAACTTCATTTTTAATTTAAAAGGATCTAGGTGAAGATCCTTTTTGATAATCTCATGACCA
AAATCCCTTAACGTGAGTTTTCGTTCCACTGAGCGTCAGACCCCGTAGAAAAGATCAAAGGATCTTCTTG
AGATCCTTTTTTTCTGCGCGTAATCTGCTGCTTGCAAACAAAAAAACCACCGCTACCAGCGGTGGTTTGT
TTGCCGGATCAAGAGCTACCAACTCTTTTTCCGAAGGTAACTGGCTTCAGCAGAGCGCAGATACCAAATA
CTGTCCTTCTAGTGTAGCCGTAGTTAGGCCACCACTTCAAGAACTCTGTAGCACCGCCTACATACCTCGC
TCTGCTAATCCTGTTACCAGTGGCTGCTGCCAGTGGCGATAAGTCGTGTCTTACCGGGTTGGACTCAAGA
CGATAGTTACCGGATAAGGCGCAGCGGTCGGGCTGAACGGGGGGTTCGTGCACACAGCCCAGCTTGGAGC
GAACGACCTACACCGAACTGAGATACCTACAGCGTGAGCTATGAGAAAGCGCCACGCTTCCCGAAGGGAG
AAAGGCGGACAGGTATCCGGTAAGCGGCAGGGTCGGAACAGGAGAGCGCACGAGGGAGCTTCCAGGGGGA
AACGCCTGGTATCTTTATAGTCCTGTCGGGTTTCGCCACCTCTGACTTGAGCGTCGATTTTTGTGATGCT
CGTCAGGGGGGCGGAGCCTATGGAAAAACGCCAGCAACGCGGCCTTTTTACGGTTCCTGGCCTTTTGCTG
GCCTTTTGCTCACATGT
